Addgene plasmid #105939: Cx55.5:rasGFP
Purpose: in vitro transcription
Depositing lab: Caren Norden. Depositing organization: Max Planck Institute of Molecular Cell Biology and Genetics. Publication: Mitotic position and morphology of committed precursor cells in the zebrafish retina adapt to architectural changes upon tissue maturation. Weber IP, Ramos AP, Strzyz PJ, Leung LC, Young S, Norden C. Cell Rep. 2014 Apr 24;7(2):386-97. doi: 10.1016/j.celrep.2014.03.014. Epub 2014 Apr 3. PubMed 24703843.
Backbone
  Vector backbone: pMiniTol2
  Vector type: Bacterial Expression
Growth in bacteria
  Bacterial resistance: Ampicillin, 100 μg/mL
  Growth temperature: 37°C
  Growth strain: DH5alpha
  Copy number: High Copy
Gene/Insert
  Gene/Insert name: Ras
  Tag / fusion protein: GFP (N terminal on insert)
  Cloning method: Restriction Enzyme; 5′ cloning site unknown (unknown if destroyed); 3′ cloning site unknown (unknown if destroyed)
Terms and licenses: Academic/Nonprofit Terms; Industry Terms: Not Available to Industry
How to cite: Cx55.5:rasGFP was a gift from Caren Norden (Addgene plasmid # 105939 ; http://n2t.net/addgene:105939 ; RRID:Addgene_105939)
