[The description below was written by a language model from this plasmid's Addgene catalogue record.]
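Description:
Cx55.5:rasGFP is a plasmid built on the pMiniTol2 backbone, a minimal Tol2 transposon vector in which a cargo is normally flanked by the short terminal sequences recognised by Tol2 transposase, allowing genomic integration when the plasmid is introduced together with transposase, most commonly in zebrafish embryos. The catalogue entry classifies it as a bacterial expression vector, but this appears to reflect only how it is propagated: it is maintained as a high-copy plasmid in standard E. coli cloning strains under ampicillin selection. No feature table accompanies the record, so the origin of replication, the Tol2 arms and any polyadenylation signal are not individually documented.

The listed insert is Ras with GFP fused at the N terminus of the insert. Fusions of this kind generally use a Ras membrane-targeting motif to anchor GFP to the plasma membrane and outline cell shape, although the record does not say which Ras sequence or how much of it is present, nor its species of origin. The name suggests that the reporter is driven by regulatory sequence from the connexin 55.5 (Cx55.5) gene, but the promoter is not stated as a field, and the cloning sites are recorded as unknown. The stated purpose is "in vitro transcription", which fits awkwardly with a promoter-driven Tol2 transgenesis design; the record offers nothing to resolve this. The associated study concerns the position and morphology of dividing committed precursor cells in the developing zebrafish retina, consistent with use as a membrane label for imaging specific retinal cells.
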