>Addgene plasmid #105939 | Cx55.5:rasGFP | addgene partial sequence | sequence record 203490 | Addgene NGS Result
ATATATATATATATATATATATTTAACACAGCTCAGATTGCAGAAAGAATATTACAATTGTGGTTCTATT
TAAGTATTTTAAACCATGTTAGATACACAGCTAATATGTGGGTGGTGCTTTATTTTAAAATGGTAATTAA
TAACTAATTTATCTAGAAAAATGGTGGAAAGTTTTTTTTTACATGTTGGTCTGCCATTAATCTAAATTTT
GTTGGAGAGATTGGGTTTTTTTATACTTGACTTTCAGCTTATAAAATGTTTTGAAACATAGGGTTGAGAC
TTTTGTCTGGATTTATTGTTTGCATATTTGTGTGAGGTTACTGTTGGAAAACATTGATTTTAAATTAAAG
CTCTCAAACATTTAAATAACAGTTTTATACTCTGGTTGATTTAATTTCAATATATTTTCATATTTAAAAG
CAATTTCCCATGGTCTAGGTTCATGTTTCTTTCTTCTTATTTTGTCTTTACAGACACAAAAAAGCCCGAG
GGATCCACCGGTCGCCACCATGGTGAGCAAGGGCGAGGAGCTGTTCACCGGGGTGGTGCCCATCCTGGTC
GAGCTGGACGGCGACGTAAACGGCCACAAGTTCAGCGTGTCCGGCGAGGGCGAGGGCGATGCCACCTACG
GCAAGCTGACCCTGAAGTTCATCTGCACCACCGGCAAGCTGCCCGTGCCCTGGCCCACCCTCGTGACCAC
CCTGACCTACGGCGTGCAGTGCTTCAGCCGCTACCCCGACCACATGAAGCAGCACGACTTCTTCAAGTCC
GCCATGCCCGAAGGCTACGTCCAGGAGCGCACCATCTTCTTCAAGGACGACGGCAACTACAAGACCCGCG
CCGAGGTGAAGTTCGAGGGCGACACCCTGGTGAACCGCATCGAGCTGAAGGGCATCGACTTCAAGGAGGA
CGGCAACATCCTGGGGCACAAGCTGGAGTACAACTACAACAGCCACAACGTCTATATCATGGCCGACAAG
CAGAAGAACGGCATCAAGGTGAACTTCAAGATCCGCCACAACATCGAGGACGGCAGCGTGCAGCTCGCCG
ACCACTACCAGCAGAACACCCCCATCGGCGACGGCCCCGTGCTGCTGCCCGACAACCACTACCTGAGCAC
CCAGTCCGCCCTGAGCAAAGACCCCAACGAGAAGCGCGATCACATGGTCCTGCTGGAGTTCGTGACCGCC
GCCGGGATCACTCTCGGCATGGACGAGCTGTACAAGGGAGGAGGAAGATCTAAGCTGAACCCTCCTGATG
AGAGTGGCCCCGGCTGCATGAGCTGCAAGTGTGTGCTCTCCTGATCTAGAACTATAGTGAGTCGTATTAC
GTAGATCCAGACATGATAAGATACATTGATGAGTTTGGACAAACCACAACTAGAATGCAGTGAAAAAAAT
GCTTTATTTGTGAAATTTGTGATGCTATTGCTTTATTTGTAACCATTATAAGCTGCAATAAACAAGTTAA
CAACAACAATTGCATTCATTTTATGTTTCAGGTTCAGGGGGAGGTGTGGGAGGTTTTTTAATTCGCGGCC
GCGCGCACTAGTGAATTCCATGGATATCAAGCTTAAACAAGAATCTCTAGTTTTCTTTCTTGCTTTTACT
TTTACTTCCTTAATACTCAAGTACAATTTTAATGGAGTACTTTTTTACTTTTACTCAAGTAAGATTCTAG
CCAGATACTTTTACTTTTAATTGAGTAAAATTTTCCCTAAGTACTTGTACTTTCACTTGAGTAAAATTTT
TGAGTACTTTTTACACCTCTGCTCGACCATATGGGAGAGCTCCCAACGCGTTGGATGCATAGCTTGAGTA
TTCTATAGTGTCACCTAAATAGCTTGGCGTAATCATGGTCATAGCTGTTTCCTGTGTGAAATTGTTATCC
GCTCACAATTCCACACAACATACGAGCCGGAAGCATAAAGTGTAAAGCCTGGGGTGCCTAATGAGTGAGC
TAACTCACATTAATTGCGTTGCGCTCACTGCCCGCTTTCCAGTCGGGAAACCTGTCGTGCCAGCTGCATT
AATGAATCGGCCAACGCGCGGGGAGAGGCGGTTTGCGTATTGGGCGCTCTTCCGCTTCCTCGCTCACTGA
CTCGCTGCGCTCGGTCGTTCGGCTGCGGCGAGCGGTATCAGCTCACTCAAAGGCGGTAATACGGTTATCC
ACAGAATCAGGGGATAACGCAGGAAAGAACATGTGAGCAAAAGGCCAGCAAAAGGCCAGGAACCGTAAAA
AGGCCGCGTTGCTGGCGTTTTTCCATAGGCTCCGCCCCCCTGACGAGCATCACAAAAATCGACGCTCAAG
TCAGAGGTGGCGAAACCCGACAGGACTATAAAGATACCAGGCGTTTCCCCCTGGAAGCTCCCTCGTGCGC
TCTCCTGTTCCGACCCTGCCGCTTACCGGATACCTGTCCGCCTTTCTCCCTTCGGGAAGCGTGGCGCTTT
CTCATAGCTCACGCTGTAGGTATCTCAGTTCGGTGTAGGTCGTTCGCTCCAAGCTGGGCTGTGTGCACGA
ACCCCCCGTTCAGCCCGACCGCTGCGCCTTATCCGGTAACTATCGTCTTGAGTCCAACCCGGTAAGACAC
GACTTATCGCCACTGGCAGCAGCCACTGGTAACAGGATTAGCAGAGCGAGGTATGTAGGCGGTGCTACAG
AGTTCTTGAAGTGGTGGCCTAACTACGGCTACACTAGAAGAACAGTATTTGGTATCTGCGCTCTGCTGAA
GCCAGTTACCTTCGGAAAAAGAGTTGGTAGCTCTTGATCCGGCAAACAAACCACCGCTGGTAGCGGTGGT
TTTTTTGTTTGCAAGCAGCAGATTACGCGCAGAAAAAAAGGATCTCAAGAAGATCCTTTGATCTTTTCTA
CGGGGTCTGACGCTCAGTGGAACGAAAACTCACGTTAAGGGATTTTGGTCATGAGATTATCAAAAAGGAT
CTTCACCTAGATCCTTTTAAATTAAAAATGAAGTTTTAAATCAATCTAAAGTATATATGAGTAAACTTGG
TCTGACAGTTACCAATGCTTAATCAGTGAGGCACCTATCTCAGCGATCTGTCTATTTCGTTCATCCATAG
TTGCCTGACTCCCCGTCGTGTAGATAACTACGATACGGGAGGGCTTACCATCTGGCCCCAGTGCTGCAAT
GATACCGCGAGACCCACGCTCACCGGCTCCAGATTTATCAGCAATAAACCAGCCAGCCGGAAGGGCCGAG
CGCAGAAGTGGTCCTGCAACTTTATCCGCCTCCATCCAGTCTATTAATTGTTGCCGGGAAGCTAGAGTAA
GTAGTTCGCCAGTTAATAGTTTGCGCAACGTTGTTGCCATTGCTACAGGCATCGTGGTGTCACGCTCGTC
GTTTGGTATGGCTTCATTCAGCTCCGGTTCCCAACGATCAAGGCGAGTTACATGATCCCCCATGTTGTGC
AAAAAAGCGGTTAGCTCCTTCGGTCCTCCGATCGTTGTCAGAAGTAAGTTGGCCGCAGTGTTATCACTCA
TGGTTATGGCAGCACTGCATAATTCTCTTACTGTCATGCCATCCGTAAGATGCTTTTCTGTGACTGGTGA
GTACTCAACCAAGTCATTCTGAGAATAGTGTATGCGGCGACCGAGTTGCTCTTGCCCGGCGTCAATACGG
GATAATACCGCGCCACATAGCAGAACTTTAAAAGTGCTCATCATTGGAAAACGTTCTTCGGGGCGAAAAC
TCTCAAGGATCTTACCGCTGTTGAGATCCAGTTCGATGTAACCCACTCGTGCACCCAACTGATCTTCAGC
ATCTTTTACTTTCACCAGCGTTTCTGGGTGAGCAAAAACAGGAAGGCAAAATGCCGCAAAAAAGGGAATA
AGGGCGACACGGAAATGTTGAATACTCATACTCTTCCTTTTTCAATATTATTGAAGCATTTATCAGGGTT
ATTGTCTCATGAGCGGATACATATTTGAATGTATTTAGAAAAATAAACAAATAGGGGTTCCGCGCACATT
TCCCCGAAAAGTGCCACCTGATGCGGTGTGAAATACCGCACAGATGCGTAAGGAGAAAATACCGCATCAG
GAAATTGTAAGCGTTAATATTTTGTTAAAATTCGCGTTAAATTTTTGTTAAATCAGCTCATTTTTTAACC
AATAGGCCGAAATCGGCAAAATCCCTTATAAATCAAAAGAATAGACCGAGATAGGGT
[37 nt withheld, positions 4188-4224]
AAAGAACGTGGACTCCAACGTCAAAGG
[49 nt withheld, positions 4252-4300]
T
[91 nt withheld, positions 4302-4392]
G
[124 nt withheld, positions 4394-4517]
CCATTCGCCATTCAGGCTGCGCAACTGTTGGGAAGGGCGATCGGTGCGGGCCTCTTCGCTATTACGCCAG
CTGGCGAAAGGGGGATGTGCTGCAAGGCGATTAAGTTGGGTAACGCCAGGGTTTTCCCAGTCACGACGTT
GTAAAACGACGGCCAGTGAATTGTAATACGACTCACTATAGGGCGAATTGGGCCCAGAGGTGTAAAGTAC
TTGAGTAATTTTACTTGATTACTGTACTTAAGTATTATTTTTGGGGATTTTTACTTTACTTGAGTACAAT
TAAAAATCAATACTTTTACTTTTACTTAATTACATTTTTTTAGAAAAAAAAGTACTTTTTACTCCTTACA
ATTTTATTTACAGTCAAAAAGTACTTATTTTTTGGAGATCACTTCATTCTATTTTCCCTTGCTATTACCA
AACCAATTGAATTGCGCTGATGCCCAGTTTAATTTGGCG
[124 nt withheld, positions 4977-5100]
CCCATTCGCCATTCAGGCTGCGCAACTGTTGGGAAGGGCGATCGGTGCGGGCCTCTTCGCTATTACGCCA
GTCGACCGCCAATTCAATATGGCGTATATGGACTCATGCCAATTCAATATGGTGGATCTGGACCTGTGCC
AATTCAATATGGCGTATATGGACTCGTGCCAATTCAATATGGTGGATCTGGACCCCAGCCAATTCAATAT
GGCGGACTTGGCACCATGCCAATTCAATATGGCGGACCTGGCACTGTGCCAACTGGGGAGGGGTCTACTT
GGCACGGTGCCAAGTTTGAGGAGGGGTCTTGGCCCTGTGCCAAGTCCGCCATATTGAATTGGCATGGTGC
CAATAATGGCGGCCATATTGGCTATATGCCAGGATCAATATATAGGCAATATCCAATATGGCCCTATGCC
AATATGGCTATTGGCCAGGTTCAATACTATGTATTGGCCCTATGCCATATAGTATTCCATATATGGGTTT
TCCTATTGACGTAGATAGCCCCTCCCAATGGGCGGTCCCATATACCATATATGGGGCTTCCTAATACCGC
CCATAGCCACTCCCCCATTGACGTCAATGGTCTCTATATATGGTCTTTCCTATTGACGTCATATGGGCGG
TCCTATTGACGTATATGGCGCCTCCCCCATTGACGTCAATTACGGTAAATGGCCCGCCTGGCTCAATGCC
CATTGACGTCAATAGGACCACCCACCATTGACGTCAATGGGATGGCTCATTGCCCATTCATATCCGTTCT
CACGCCCCCTATTGACGTCAATGACGGTAAATGGCCCACTTGGCAGTACATCAATATCTATTAATAGTAA
CTTGGCAAGTACATTACTATTGGAAGTACGCCAGGGTACATTGGCAGTACTCCCATTGACGTCAATGGCG
GTAAATGGCCCGCGATGGCTGCCAAGTACATCCCCATTGACGTCAATGGGGAGGGGCAATGACGCAAATG
GGCGTTCCATTGACGTAAATGGGCGGTAGGCGTGCCTAATGGGAGGTCTATATAAGCAATGCTCGTTTAG
GGAACCGCCATTCTGCCTGGGGACGTCGGAGCAAGCTTGATTTAGGTGACACTATAGAATACAAGCTACT
TGTTCTTTTTGCAGGATCCGCTAGCCTTTCCAACAGCACACAATAATACACTTGATATATATGGCTTTGA
GTAATCAATGTACATTTCTGAAATTTACAGAAATATCCGACCCCTGATGTGACCTGTAAAGGGCATTTGA
GGATGAAAAGAGGGACTTCTGCTGACCAATCACATCTGTTAGGTAACAGTCTAGCAGTACTTTCCACTAC
AGAGCAGAATTGGGGTTGTGATTTAAGTCAATGTGTGATGCACTAACCCCAGGAATAAAACATTAATCTA
AATTTGGGCTATTGATGATAATTGACTGATGTCTGGGTCTGTGTTTTCAACTAACTGTTATTTACTTTAG
CCATCATTGCTAACAGACAAGTGTTGATCGGCCACCAATAGGACATTTGCTCCTGCAAACAGATAATTTG
TCTATATCAATTTCAGAAATGCATCTCCTTTCGTAATATTTACAAAAATTTTAGCCCTACTGTGAAATTA
ATTTATTTTCAGATATTTCCCACATGCTGAAATAGCATCTTCTTTTTTAACAATAGTTTTAATAAATAAT
TTCTTTTGTCTTTGCTATGATAATTGCACATTATACCAGCTATTTTGCAAGATATTAGTATTCAGTTTAA
AGTGCAATTTAAAAGCTTAACTAGTAGGTTAATTGGAGTACATATAGGTTTCATAATATTAAGCACTAAA
CATTAGAGGTTTATGGGGCCTGTTGAAAATATATTTTTAAATAATATTTTACAAACAAACTAATAGAAAT
GAGAATTTCTCCAGAATAATAACATAGGAAATACTGTTTAATAAATGTGTTAAACATCACTAGGGAAATA
TCTGAAAAAGAATTAAATGTTTATCTGTGTAAATATTTATATACTGATGTAGCATGACCTGTAATAATTG
TTCTGTCATGCTATATCCATACAGTGTAGGGATGTATGTTGAGACTACTATAAATGTTTAATCAGACGCA
GATTAAAATTAGTAAGTGATCTTGCGGCTCAGTAACAGAGGTCACTTCTAAATCCAACAGTGTTTAAATA
CATAAACATTCCCTTTTATTAATATGTTTGTGTAAGATCATGATATAATTATCTTAACAAGCATAAATTG
CATTCAAGCTATAATATCCTAATATATTCTAATATCCTTATATTGAATCTGTAAAAAAAATGTTAATTAA
CCCTAGAGTTCAAGAAAATGAGTTTTTTTTTGGACATTTTAGTTGTTTGAAATAATATAATGCAAAAGAA
ATAATATATAAAGAAATAAGTCTGCAGAATAACAGATTATACACGGGTAGGTTACAAGGTTTTGTACCAT
AATATACAACTCCAACCCAGACGATTTGTCACTTTAAACTATTCGAAAAAGTCCCTTTGGGAACTTAAGG
TTAAAAGTTGTTGGAAGACACATCAAGGTCTCATAATGCAATTCAAAAGCATAAATAAACATTATAAAAT
CTTGAATTATTCACAGATGATTCCTTGGACTTACAAATAATTTTATGTTAAGTGGTTGTAAACAATGTAT
TTTGCCTGAATTAAACAAAGCAATTAAGTTGAATATTATTGCATTTAATTAGTTTGTTTAAGTTCAACAC
ACATAAATTGTTTGCAACAACTTTTCAGATATTGTTTTTTCTTCAGTGTATGGTGAACTGCTAATTTATG
GATATTTTTTAACAGTGGATGCATTAAAAAATTTTTAGTTCTTCAAATTAAGTGTCAAAGTTTGTGTATG
ATCATGCTATAATTATCTCAACAAAAATAAATTGCATTTAAGCTATACTATCCCACATGCACTGTACAAA
ATATCTGTTAATTAACAGTATTTTGTGATTCACAAGTGTTTCCCCTTTATTTATGGTTGTGAATTGCATT
AATGGAACTTTGATCTCTGTCGACTTTTGATGTTGAAAATTCACCTACAATTTAACAAAATGACTTTTAT
TGACATTTTAACAAAGCATAAGAAATTATATGTAGAGAAATATATCTGTAAAATAAAGGAATGCATACGG
GCAGCTTGGTTTTGTACCATATTATACGACACCATCAACCCGGACAATTTGTCACTTTAAACTATTCGAA
ATGTTAGTAAGTCAATTTTTTTTAACTTGAAGGATAAAAGTCAAAAACATCAAGGTCTCATAATGCAATT
TAAAAGCATGAATAATCTTTTTTACGGTTGTAAATTGGATTATGGGACGTTGGTCTCTGTTCTGTTGACT
TTTGATGTTGAACTTTCAACATTACAGTTTAAAGTTTACAGTGTCTTAAATAACAGAAAATGCATGGCAG
CTTTTTAAACAAGCTGTTTGTACTGCAAGATACAGCACCAACCCTGACAATATGTCACTTTAATCTATTT
AAAATGTTCATAAAAGTCACTTTGTCAAACATTTCAAGGTTAAAAGATCAAGATATGCAATTCAAAATCA
AAAATAAACGGGGAAAAATATCAAATAAAAACATAAATCACAAAAAATGGAAAACTGCAAATTTCCGGAT
ATATTTTTACATTGTGGTCTGTTTTGTAGAATACCAAGCTTTAAATTAATTCATTAAAGCATCTCCAGTC
TAAATCTGACTATGCAGCTCATTTATTATATTAAATATAGGACTTGACATAGCCCCTAAATATGTCCAAG
CCTTGAATGAAAGCAACCAACCAACAGCATAGTTAGTGAGTGTAATGGGGTTGCACCATTGATTTCTTTT
AAATGGAATAAAGTATCACCACAACTAGCAGAGACAACTTAATTACACTGAATCCAGCAGAGTATGAAAT
CGGACATGACCGATTGATTCTTTTCTGAACTATCGACTGCTAAAAGTAGTGCCAACATGTGGCCAAATGC
CATTAGAAACTTAGCTTTGATAATAACAACTCCCTTCAGCTTTCTGGTTTTTAAGTATTAATCAAATTAA
ATGTGTAAATGTTTTAGTTTTATGTCTTAAAAAAAGAACCAATAGGTCTTCAGTTCTGTTGAAAACTAAT
AGGCCTAGTGTGTGTGTTTATCTCAAGTTGGCACCCATGTTGGGCTAGATTTGCAGATCAGCTGAAAAAA
TCGTTCTGCAATGGGTGTTAACTAGCAATCAACCACGCAAGACTGTCTAACATTACTTTAATCGATAGCG
GGTGCACAATAGCATGAGGAATCAAGTGTACCCAAGCGTAAATTCATACAGCCTACAGAAGTTTTTATGT
TTTATTTTATCATTGCAGGGTTTTACTTACGCATGGTATACAGTGGCAGTGTTAGCAAGCTGAATCAATT
CAGTTTTCCCTTCATGTTGATAGTGGAGCACTGATTATTGACGCTCTCACATACAGAAGCAGCGCGCTTG
CCAACAAAGCCCTGCGCACTCGGAAACCTTCTTTTGGTGCCAACAAAGAGGAAAGAGGGGGTCACAAAAG
TTTAGGTGATGTGCTGCGTCAGATGTGCAGGGCACCAACGATTTTTAAATATTTTGGTGGCCTCGACGCG
CCTCTATGACCCGCGGGGATTTAAAGCAGCGGCAGACTGTCCATACTGCTGTAAGGTAAATGGGCACATT
GATTTCTCCTGCATGACTATAAGTTGGCACCTAGACGACCTGCTTGTTATGTGTGTAGCCCAGACCTTTA
ATTATAAGCGGGATTGCATGAGTCTAGCTTTTTGTAGCTAGTGTGTAGATGCAGGATGGGCTTGTTACAA
TGAAGATTTACTTGATTTCCCCAACTTTTGTTTAAGGTACGTTGATGGTTTATAGTTGATTTATTTGCTT
TCTATTAAAGATAAAGTCGCATGGAGTTAGAACTGTAAACACAGCAATTGATTTCACTTATTAGCACCAC
ATGCAATGTCAATTTTTTGTGACCCATTAATAGATGTTAATTAAGCTTGCTGTAATTGTATTTCAGTACA
AACATGCTTGTATTTAAGGATGTTTATGACCTAATTTCTTGGAACATGTTAAAATATTTTAACAAATATA
TATTTATTATCTTTAACGTTATATTATTATTATAGTTATTGTTATTAATTTACATATTTATCTGTGACTA
CACAT
